>Addgene plasmid #52008 | pMSCV-MAVS(KaganE17) | depositor partial sequence | sequence record 80227 | XhoI-insert-NotI
CTCGAGATGCCGTTTGCTGAAGACAAGACCTATAAGTATATCTGCCGCAATTTCAGCAATTTTTGCAATG
TGGATGTTGTAGAGATTCTGCCTTACCTGCCCTGCCTCACAGCAAGAGACCAGGATCGACTGCGGGCCAC
CTGCACACTCTCAGGGAACCGGGACACCCTCTGGCATCTCTTCAATACCCTTCAGCGGCGGCCCGGCTGG
GTGGAGTACTTCATTGCGGCACTGAGGGGCTGTGAGCTAGTTGATCTCGCGGACGAAGTGGCCTCTGTCT
ACGAGAGCTACCAGCCTCGGACCTCGGACCGTCCCCCAGACCCACTGGAGCCACCGTCACTTCCTGCTGA
GAGGCCAGGGCCCCCCACACCTGCTGCGGCCCACAGCATCCCCTACAACAGCTGCAGAGAGAAGGAGCCA
AGTTACCCCATGCCTGTCCAGGAGACCCAGGCGCCAGAGTCCCCAGGAGAGAATTCAGAGCAAGCCCTGC
AGACGCTCAGCCCCAGAGCCATCCCAAGGAATCCAGATGGTGGCCCCCTGGAGTCCTCCTCTGACCTGGC
AGCCCTCAGCCCTCTGACCTCCAGCGGGCATCAGGAGAAGGACACAGAACTGGGCAGTACCCACACAGCA
GGTGCGACCTCCAGCCTCACACCATCCCGTGGGCCTGTGTCTCCATCTGTCTCCTTCCAGCCCCTGGCCC
GTTCCACCCCCAGGGCAAGCCGCTTGCCTGGACCCACAGGGTCAGTTGTATCTACTGGCACCTCCTTCTC
CTCCTCATCCCCTGGCTTGGCCTCTGCAGGGGCTGCAGAGGGTAAACAGGGTGCAGAGAGTGACCAGGCC
GAGCCTATCATCTGCTCCAGTGGGGCAGAGGCACCTGCCAACTCTCTGCCCTCCAAAGTGCCTACCACCT
TGATGCCTGTGAACACAGTGGCCCTGAAAGTGCCTGCCAACCCAGCATCTGTCAGCACAGTGCCCTCCAA
GTTGCCAACTAGCTCAAAGCCCCCTGGTGCAGTGCCTTCTAATGCGCTCACCAATCCAGCACCATCCAAA
TTGCCCATCAACTCAACCCGTGCTGGCATGGTGCCATCCAAAGTGCCTACTAGCATGGTGCTCACCAAGG
TGTCTGCCAGCACAGTCCCCACTGACGGGAGCAGCAGAAATGAGGAGACCCCAGCAGCTCCAACACCCGC
CGGCGCCACTGGAGGCAGCTCAGCCTGGCTAGACAGCAGCTTTGAGAATAGGGGCCTTGGGTCGGAGCTG
AGTAAGCCTGGCGTGCTGGCATCCCAGGTAGACAGCCCGTTCTCGGGCTGCTTCGAGGATCTTGCCATCA
GTGCCAGCACCTCCTTGGGCATGGGGCCCTGCCATGGCCCAGAGGAGAATGAGTATAAGTCCGAGGGCAC
CTTTGGGATCCACGTGGCTGAGAACCCCAGCATCCAGCTCCTGGAGGGCAACCCTGGGCCACCTGCGGAC
CCGGATGGCGGCCCCAGGCCACAAGCCGACCGGAAGTTCCAGGAGAGGGAGGTGCCATGCCACAGGCCCT
CACCTGGGGCTCTGTGGCTCCAGGTGGCTGTGACAGGGGTGCTGGTAGTCACACTCCTGGTGGTGCTGTA
CCGGCGGCGTCTGCACTAGGCGGCCGC
