>Addgene plasmid #52008 | pMSCV-MAVS(KaganE17) | addgene partial sequence | sequence record 81706 | pLXSN5 5'-CCCTTGAACCTCCTCGTTCGACC-3'
GGCGCCGGAATTAGATCTCTCGAGATGCCGTTTGCTGAAGACAAGACCTATAAGTATATCTGCCGCAATT
TCAGCAATTTTTGCAATGTGGATGTTGTAGAGATTCTGCCTTACCTGCCCTGCCTCACAGCAAGAGACCA
GGATCGACTGCGGGCCACCTGCACACTCTCAGGGAACCGGGACACCCTCTGGCATCTCTTCAATACCCTT
CAGCGGCGGCCCGGCTGGGTGGAGTACTTCATTGCGGCACTGAGGGGCTGTGAGCTAGTTGATCTCGCGG
ACGAAGTGGCCTCTGTCTACGAGAGCTACCAGCCTCGGACCTCGGACCGTCCCCCAGACCCACTGGAGCC
ACCGTCACTTCCTGCTGAGAGGCCAGGGCCCCCCACACCTGCTGCGGCCCACAGCATCCCCTACAACAGC
TGCAGAGAGAAGGAGCCAAGTTACCCCATGCCTGTCCAGGAGACCCAGGCGCCAGAGTCCCCAGGAGAGA
ATTCAGAGCAAGCCCTGCAGACGCTCAGCCCCAGAGCCATCCCAAGGAATCCAGATGGTGGCCCCCTGGA
GTCCTCCTCTGACCTGGCAGCCCTCAGCCCTCTGACCTCCAGCGGGCATCAGGAGAAGGACACAGAACTG
GGCAGTACCCACACAGCAGGTGCGACCTCCAGCCTCACACCATCCCGTGGGCCTGTGTCTCCATCTGTCT
CCTTCCAGCCCCTGGCCCGTTCCACCCCCAGGGCAAGCCGCTTGCCTGGACCCACAGGGTCAGTTGTATC
TACTGGCACCTCCTTCTCCTCCTCATCCCCTGGCTTGGCCTCTGCAGGGGCTGCAGAG
