>Addgene plasmid #52008 | pMSCV-MAVS(KaganE17) | addgene partial sequence | sequence record 81759 | EGFP-N 5'-CGTCGCCGTCCAGCTCGACCAG-3'
CTTGCTCACCATGGTTGTGGCCATATTATCATCGTGTTTTTCAAAGGAAAACCACGTCCCCGTGGTTCGG
GGGGCCTAGACGTTTTTTTAACCTCGACTAAACACATGTAAAGCATGTGCACCGAGGCCCCAGATCAGAT
CCCATACAATGGGGTACCTTCTGGGCATCCTTCAGCCCCTTGTTGAATACGCTTGAGGAGAGCCATTTGA
CTCTTTCCACAACTATCCAACTCACAACGTGGCACTGGGGTTGTGCCGCCTTTGCAGGTGTATCTTATAC
ACGTGGCTTTTGGCCGCAGAGGCACCTGTCGCCAGGTGGGGGGTTCCGCTGCCTGCAAAGGGTCGCTACA
GACGTTGTTTGTCTTCAAGAAGCTTCCAGAGGAACTGCTTCCTTCACGACATTCAACAGACCTTGCATTC
CTTTGGCGAGAGGGGAAAGACCCCTAGGAATGCTCGTCAAGAAGACAGGGCCAGGTTTCCGGGCCCTCAC
ATTGCCAAAAGACGGCAATATGGTGGAAAATAACATATAGACAAACGCACACCGGCCTTATTCCAAGCGG
CTTCGGCCAGTAACGTTAGGGGGGGGGGCGGAATTCGATATCAAGCTTATCGATACCGTCGACGTTTAAA
CGCGGCCGCCTAGTGCAGACGCCGCCGGTACAGCACCACCAGGAGTGTGACTACCAGCACCCCTGTCACA
GCCACCTGGAGCCACAGAGCCCCAGGTGAGGGCCTGTGGCATGGCACCTCCCTCTCCTGGAACTTCCGGT
CGGCTTGTGGCCTGGGGCC
