[The description below was written by a language model from this plasmid's Addgene catalogue record.]
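Description:
pMSCV-MAVS(KaganE17) is a retroviral mammalian expression plasmid built on the MSCV-IRES-GFP backbone, a murine stem cell virus-derived vector. It carries the coding sequence of human MAVS, the mitochondrial antiviral signaling adaptor that acts downstream of RIG-I-like receptors in innate antiviral immunity. In bacteria the plasmid is selected with ampicillin and is recorded as low copy. No feature table is provided, so the origin of replication and the exact element layout are not documented here.

In vectors of this backbone type, the retroviral long terminal repeats flank the payload. The 5′ LTR acts as the promoter for the transgene transcript, and a packaging signal allows the RNA to be incorporated into retroviral particles when the plasmid is introduced into a suitable packaging cell line. As the backbone name indicates, an IRES followed by GFP lies downstream of the cloning site. MAVS and GFP would therefore be translated from a single bicistronic transcript, and GFP fluorescence can be used to identify or sort transduced cells. This arrangement is inferred from the backbone name rather than from an annotated map.

The insert was introduced by restriction cloning. The cloning-site fields are listed as unknown, although the depositor comment mentions XhoI and NotI, presumably the sites used. No tags or mutations are recorded for the insert. The stated purpose is simply expression of the human MAVS CDS. The associated work concerns a bicistronic MAVS transcript and truncated variants in antiviral immunity, so the construct is suited to stable retroviral delivery of MAVS into mammalian cells for studies of antiviral signaling.
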