Addgene plasmid #52008: pMSCV-MAVS(KaganE17)
Purpose: Expresses the human MAVS CDS
Depositing lab: Jonathan Kagan. Depositing organization: Boston Children's Hospital. Publication: A Bicistronic MAVS Transcript Highlights a Class of Truncated Variants in Antiviral Immunity. Brubaker SW, Gauthier AE, Mills EW, Ingolia NT, Kagan JC. Cell. 2014 Feb 13;156(4):800-11. doi: 10.1016/j.cell.2014.01.021. PubMed 24529381.
Backbone
  Vector backbone: MSCV-IRES-GFP
  Vector type: Mammalian Expression, Retroviral
Growth in bacteria
  Bacterial resistance: Ampicillin, 100 μg/mL
  Growth temperature: 37°C
  Growth strain: DH5alpha
  Copy number: Low Copy
Gene/Insert
  Gene/Insert name: MAVS
  Cloning method: Restriction Enzyme; 5′ cloning site unknown (unknown if destroyed); 3′ cloning site unknown (unknown if destroyed)
  Sequencing primers: 5′ pLXSN_5
Terms and licenses: Academic/Nonprofit Terms; Industry Terms: Not Available to Industry
Depositor comments: XhoI and NotI
How to cite: pMSCV-MAVS(KaganE17) was a gift from Jonathan Kagan (Addgene plasmid # 52008 ; http://n2t.net/addgene:52008 ; RRID:Addgene_52008)
